Addgene plasmid #64529: pRG226
Purpose: (Empty Backbone) Episomal E. coli/S. cerevisiae shuttle vector
Depositing lab: Joerg Stelling. Depositing organization: ETH Zurich (Swiss Federal Institute of Technology). Publication: A shuttle vector series for precise genetic engineering of Saccharomyces cerevisiae. Gnugge R, Liphardt T, Rudolf F. Yeast. 2015 Dec 9. doi: 10.1002/yea.3144. PubMed 26647923.
Backbone
  Vector backbone: pRG226
  Backbone manufacturer: Robert Gnuegge
  Backbone size (bp): 5384
  Vector type: Yeast Expression
  Selectable markers: URA3
Growth in bacteria
  Bacterial resistance: Ampicillin, 100 μg/mL
  Growth temperature: 37°C
  Growth strain: DH5alpha
  Copy number: High Copy
Gene/Insert
  Cloning method: Restriction Enzyme
  Sequencing primers: 5′ T7; 3′ T3
Terms and licenses: Academic/Nonprofit Terms; Industry Terms: Not Available to Industry
How to cite: pRG226 was a gift from Joerg Stelling (Addgene plasmid # 64529 ; http://n2t.net/addgene:64529 ; RRID:Addgene_64529)
