[The description below was written by a language model from this plasmid's Addgene catalogue record and pLannotate feature annotations shown in this document.]
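Description:
pRG226 is an empty-backbone episomal shuttle vector of 5,384 bp for moving DNA between Escherichia coli and Saccharomyces cerevisiae, belonging to a vector series designed for precise genetic engineering of budding yeast. In bacteria it replicates from a high-copy ColE1/pUC-type origin and is selected with ampicillin through the β-lactamase gene (AmpR) driven by its own bla promoter. In yeast it is maintained extrachromosomally by the 2μ plasmid origin, which typically supports multicopy propagation, and is selected through the URA3 marker expressed from its native promoter. URA3 complements uracil auxotrophy in ura3 host strains and can also be counterselected with 5-fluoroorotic acid, which allows the plasmid to be deliberately cured.

The vector carries no insert, and the annotation shows no yeast promoter or terminator dedicated to driving a cloned gene, so any expression cassette must bring its own regulatory elements. Cloning is by restriction enzymes into a pBluescript-derived multiple cloning site. This site is flanked by bacteriophage T7 and T3 promoters, which serve as the sequencing primer sites for checking inserts from either side. Several short annotated pieces around this region, including fragments of lacZα and lacI, a lac operator, a small LEU2 promoter match and a partial uncertain yeast open reading frame next to URA3, appear to be remnants of parental sequences or incidental matches rather than functional parts. Because only a fragment of lacZα is detected, the record does not support assuming blue/white screening. The plasmid is typically used as a multicopy carrier for introducing user-built genes or cassettes into ura3 yeast strains.
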