Features (pLannotate 1.2.2; 14 found; start..end, strand, type, name):
      7..1349    -  rep_origin     2μ ori: yeast 2μ plasmid origin of replication
   1370..1444    +  CDS            YE020_YEAST (fragment): Protein uncertain: Swiss-Prot protein existence level 5. From Saccharomyces cerevisiae (strain ATCC 204508 / S288c) (Baker's yeast).
   1666..2469    -  CDS            URA3: orotidine-5'-phosphate decarboxylase, required for uracil biosynthesis; S. cerevisiae URA3; yeast auxotrophic marker, counterselectable with 5-fluoroorotic acid (5-FOA)
   2470..2682    -  promoter       URA3 promoter: S. cerevisiae URA3
   2694..2772    -  CDS            lacZα (fragment): LacZα fragment of β-galactosidase; lacZ fragment
   2775..2793    +  promoter       T7 promoter: promoter for bacteriophage T7 RNA polymerase
   2900..2985    +  misc_feature   MCS (fragment): pBluescript multiple cloning site
   3026..3043    -  promoter       LEU2 promoter (fragment): S. cerevisiae LEU2
   3067..3085    -  promoter       T3 promoter: promoter for bacteriophage T3 RNA polymerase
   3130..3146    -  protein_bind   lac operator: The lac repressor binds to the lac operator to inhibit transcription in E. coli. This inhibition can be relieved by adding lactose or isopropyl-β-D-thiogalactopyranoside (IPTG). lac repressor encoded by lacI
   3393..3444    -  CDS            lacI (fragment): lac repressor; lacI; The lac repressor binds to the lac operator to inhibit transcription in E. coli. This inhibition can be relieved by adding lactose or isopropyl-β-D-thiogalactopyranoside (IPTG).
   3627..4215    -  rep_origin     ori: high-copy-number ColE1/pMB1/pBR322/pUC origin of replication
   4394..5254    -  CDS            AmpR: β-lactamase; bla; confers resistance to ampicillin, carbenicillin, and related antibiotics
   5255..5359    -  promoter       AmpR promoter: bla
>Addgene plasmid #64529 | pRG226 | depositor full sequence | sequence record 108550 | pRG226 sequence 5384 bps
GACGTCAACGAAGCATCTGTGCTTCATTTTGTAGAACAAAAATGCAACGCGAGAGCGCTAATTTTTCAAA
CAAAGAATCTGAGCTGCATTTTTACAGAACAGAAATGCAACGCGAAAGCGCTATTTTACCAACGAAGAAT
CTGTGCTTCATTTTTGTAAAACAAAAATGCAACGCGAGAGCGCTAATTTTTCAAACAAAGAATCTGAGCT
GCATTTTTACAGAACAGAAATGCAACGCGAGAGCGCTATTTTACCAACAAAGAATCTATACTTCTTTTTT
GTTCTACAAAAATGCATCCCGAGAGCGCTATTTTTCTAACAAAGCATCTTAGATTACTTTTTTTCTCCTT
TGTGCGCTCTATAATGCAGTCTCTTGATAACTTTTTGCACTGTAGGTCCGTTAAGGTTAGAAGAAGGCTA
CTTTGGTGTCTATTTTCTCTTCCATAAAAAAAGCCTGACTCCACTTCCCGCGTTTACTGATTACTAGCGA
AGCTGCGGGTGCATTTTTTCAAGATAAAGGCATCCCCGATTATATTCTATACCGATGTGGATTGCGCATA
CTTTGTGAACAGAAAGTGATAGCGTTGATGATTCTTCATTGGTCAGAAAATTATGAACGGTTTCTTCTAT
TTTGTCTCTATATACTACGTATAGGAAATGTTTACATTTTCGTATTGTTTTCGATTCACTCTATGAATAG
TTCTTACTACAATTTTTTTGTCTAAAGAGTAATACTAGAGATAAACATAAAAAATGTAGAGGTCGAGTTT
AGATGCAAGTTCAAGGAGCGAAAGGTGGATGGGTAGGTTATATAGGGATATAGCACAGAGATATATAGCA
AAGAGATACTTTTGAGCAATGTTTGTGGAAGCGGTATTCGCAATATTTTAGTAGCTCGTTACAGTCCGGT
GCGTTTTTGGTTTTTTGAAAGTGCGTCTTCAGAGCGCTTTTGGTTTTCAAAAGCGCTCTGAAGTTCCTAT
ACTTTTTAGAGAATAGGAACTTCGGAATAGGAACTTCAAAGCGTTTCCGAAAACGAGCGCTTCCGAAAAT
GCAACGCGAGCTGCGCACATACAGCTCACTGTTCACGTCGCACCTATATCTGCGTGTTGCCTGTATATAT
ATATACATGAGAAGAACGGCATAGTGCGTGTTTATGCTTAAATGCGTACTTATATGCGTCTATTTATGTA
GGATGAAAGGTAGTCTAGTACCTCCTGTGATATTATCCCATTCCATGCGGGGTATCGTATGCTTCCTTCA
GCACTACCCTTTAGCTGTTCTATATGCTGCCACTCCTCAATTGGATTAGTCTCATCCTTCAATGCTATCA
TTTCCTTTGATATTGGATCATATTAATTAACTCTGGCGCGCCACTACTTTTTGGAACTCTTGTTGTTCTT
TGGAGTTCAATGCGTCCATCTTTACAGTCCTGTCTTATTGTTCTTGATTTGTGCCCCGTAAAATACTGTT
ACTTGGTTCTGGCGAGGTATTGGATAGTTCCTTTTTATAAAGGCCATGAAGGTTTTTCTTTCCAATTTTT
TTTTTTTCGTCATTATAGAAATCATTACGACCGAGATTCCCGGCATATGGTAATAACTGATATAATTAAA
TTGAAGCTCTAATTTGTGAGTTTAGTATACATGCATTTACTTATAATACAGTTTTTTAGTTTTGCTGGCC
GCATCTTCTCAAATATGCTTCCCAGCCTGCTTTTCTGTAACGTTCACCCTCTACCTTAGCATCCCTTCCC
TTTGCAAATAGTCCTCTTCCAACAATAATAATGTCAGATCCTGTAGAGACCACATCATCCACGGTTCTAT
ACTGTTGACCCAATGCGTCTCCCTTGTCATCTAAACCCACACCGGGTGTCATAATCAACCAATCGTAACC
TTCATCTCTTCCACCCATGTCTCTTTGAGCAATAAAGCCGATAACAAAATCTTTGTCGCTCTTCGCAATG
TCAACAGTACCCTTAGTATATTCTCCAGTAGCTAGGGAGCCCTTGCATGACAATTCTGCTAACATCAAAA
GGCCTCTAGGTTCCTTTGTTACTTCTTCCGCCGCCTGCTTCAAACCGCTAACAATACCTGGGCCCACCAC
ACCGTGTGCATTCGTAATGTCTGCCCATTCTGCTATTCTGTATACACACGCAGAGTACTGCAATTTGACT
GTATTACCAATGTCAGCAAATTTTCTGTCTTCGAAGAGTAAAAAATTGTACTTGGCGGATAATGCCTTTA
GCGGCTTAACTGTGCCCTCCATGGAAAAATCAGTCAAGAGATCCACATGTGTTTTTAGTAAACAAATTTT
GGGACCTAATGCTTCAACTAACTCCAGTAATTCCTTGGTGGTACGAACATCCAATGAAGCACACAAGTTT
GTTTGCTTTTCGTGCATGATATTAAATAGCTTGGCAGCAACAGGACTAGGATGAGTAGCAGCACGTTCCT
TATATGTAGCTTTCGACATGATTTATCTTCGTTTCCTGCACGTTTTTGTTCTGTGCAGTTGGGTTAAGAA
TACTGGGCAATTTCATGTTTCTTCAACACCACCTATGCGTATATATACCAATCTAAGTCTGTGCTCCTTC
CTTCGTTCTTCCTTCTGCTCGGAGATTACCGAATCAAAAAAATTTCAAAGAAACCGGAATCAAAAAAAAG
AACAAAAAAAAAAAAGATGAATGAAAAGCGATCGGATGTGCTGCAAGGCGATTAAGTTGGGTAACGCCAG
GGTTTTCCCAGTCACGACGTTGTAAAACGACGGCCAGTGAATTGTAATACGACTCACTATAGGGCGAATT
GGAGAAACAGAATAATATATAAACCTGTATAATATAACCTTGAAGACTATATTTCTTTTCGCGGCCGCCT
ATAGGGCGAATTGGAGCTCCACCGCGGTGGCTCTAGAACTAGTGGATCCCCCGGGCTGCAGGAATTCGAT
ATCAAGCTTATCGATACCGTCGACCTCGAGGGGGGGCCCGGTACCCAGCTTCGGCCGTATTTACAGATAA
CGATGTCGTTATTATATATATATATATATATTGTCACTTGTACCCAGCTTTTGTTCCCTTTAGTGAGGGT
TAATTTCGAGCTTGGCGTAATCATGGTCATAGCTGTTTCCTGTGTGAAATTGTTATCCGCTCACAACAGC
TGGATGAATTGAATAGCTTTATGGACCCTGAAACCACAGCCACATTAACCTTCTTTGATGGTCAAAACTT
ATCCTTCACCATAAATATGCCTCGCAAAAAAGGTAATTAACATATATAGAATTACATTATTTATGAAATA
TCATCACTATCTCTTAGCATCTTTAATCCTTTTCTACATCAGATAACTTCGGTTTGTTATCATCGTCTGT
ATTGTCATCAATTGGCGCGCCTCTCCCTGCAGGCATTAATGAATCGGCCAACGCGCGGGGAGAGGCGGTT
TGCGTATTGGGCGCTCTTCCGCTTCCTCGCTCACTGACTCGCTGCGCTCGGTCGTTCGGCTGCGGCGAGC
GGTATCAGCTCACTCAAAGGCGGTAATACGGTTATCCACAGAATCAGGGGATAACGCAGGAAAGAACATG
TGAGCAAAAGGCCAGCAAAAGGCCAGGAACCGTAAAAAGGCCGCGTTGCTGGCGTTTTTCCATAGGCTCC
GCCCCCCTGACGAGCATCACAAAAATCGACGCTCAAGTCAGAGGTGGCGAAACCCGACAGGACTATAAAG
ATACCAGGCGTTTCCCCCTGGAAGCTCCCTCGTGCGCTCTCCTGTTCCGACCCTGCCGCTTACCGGATAC
CTGTCCGCCTTTCTCCCTTCGGGAAGCGTGGCGCTTTCTCATAGCTCACGCTGTAGGTATCTCAGTTCGG
TGTAGGTCGTTCGCTCCAAGCTGGGCTGTGTGCACGAACCCCCCGTTCAGCCCGACCGCTGCGCCTTATC
CGGTAACTATCGTCTTGAGTCCAACCCGGTAAGACACGACTTATCGCCACTGGCAGCAGCCACTGGTAAC
AGGATTAGCAGAGCGAGGTATGTAGGCGGTGCTACAGAGTTCTTGAAGTGGTGGCCTAACTACGGCTACA
CTAGAAGAACAGTATTTGGTATCTGCGCTCTGCTGAAGCCAGTTACCTTCGGAAAAAGAGTTGGTAGCTC
TTGATCCGGCAAACAAACCACCGCTGGTAGCGGTGGTTTTTTTGTTTGCAAGCAGCAGATTACGCGCAGA
AAAAAAGGATCTCAAGAAGATCCTTTGATCTTTTGTTTAAACCTACGGGGTCTGACGCTCAGTGGAACGA
AAACTCACGTTAAGGGATTTTGGTCATGAGATTATCAAAAAGGATCTTCACCTAGATCCTTTTAAATTAA
AAATGAAGTTTTAAATCAATCTAAAGTATATATGAGTAAACTTGGTCTGACAGTTACCAATGCTTAATCA
GTGAGGCACCTATCTCAGCGATCTGTCTATTTCGTTCATCCATAGTTGCCTGACTCCCCGTCGTGTAGAT
AACTACGATACGGGAGGGCTTACCATCTGGCCCCAGTGCTGCAATGATACCGCGAGACCCACGCTCACCG
GCTCCAGATTTATCAGCAATAAACCAGCCAGCCGGAAGGGCCGAGCGCAGAAGTGGTCCTGCAACTTTAT
CCGCCTCCATCCAGTCTATTAATTGTTGCCGGGAAGCTAGAGTAAGTAGTTCGCCAGTTAATAGTTTGCG
CAACGTTGTTGCCATTGCTACAGGCATCGTGGTGTCACGCTCGTCGTTTGGTATGGCTTCATTCAGCTCC
GGTTCCCAACGATCAAGGCGAGTTACATGATCCCCCATGTTGTGCAAAAAAGCGGTTAGCTCCTTCGGTC
CTCCGATGGTTGTCAGAAGTAAGTTGGCCGCAGTGTTATCACTCATGGTTATGGCAGCACTGCATAATTC
TCTTACTGTCATGCCATCCGTAAGATGCTTTTCTGTGACTGGTGAGTACTCAACCAAGTCATTCTGAGAA
TAGTGTATGCGGCGACCGAGTTGCTCTTGCCCGGCGTCAATACGGGATAATACCGCGCCACATAGCAGAA
CTTTAAAAGTGCTCATCATTGGAAAACGTTCTTCGGGGCGAAAACTCTCAAGGATCTTACCGCTGTTGAG
ATCCAGTTCGATGTAACCCACTCGTGCACCCAACTGATCTTCAGCATCTTTTACTTTCACCAGCGTTTCT
GGGTGAGCAAAAACAGGAAGGCAAAATGCCGCAAAAAAGGGAATAAGGGCGACACGGAAATGTTGAATAC
TCATACTCTTCCTTTTTCAATATTATTGAAGCATTTATCAGGGTTATTGTCTCATGAGCGGATACATATT
TGAATGTATTTAGAAAAATAAACAAATAGGGGTTCCGCGCACATTTCCCCGAAAAGTGCCACCT
