>Addgene plasmid #64529 | pRG226 | addgene partial sequence | sequence record 110983 | DK060425_1 5'-TCCTTAAACCTGTCTTGTAA-3'
GTCAACGAAGCATCTGTGCTTCATTTTGTAGAACAAAAATGCAACGCGAGAGCGCTAATTTTTCAAACAA
AGAATCTGAGCTGCATTTTTACAGAACAGAAATGCAACGCGAAAGCGCTATTTTACCAACGAAGAATCTG
TGCTTCATTTTTGTAAAACAAAAATGCAACGCGAGAGCGCTAATTTTTCAAACAAAGAATCTGAGCTGCA
TTTTTACAGAACAGAAATGCAACGCGAGAGCGCTATTTTACCAACAAAGAATCTATACTTCTTTTTTGTT
CTACAAAAATGCATCCCGAGAGCGCTATTTTTCTAACAAAGCATCTTAGATTACTTTTTTTCTCCTTTGT
GCGCTCTATAATGCAGTCTCTTGATAACTTTTTGCACTGTAGGTCCGTTAAGGTTAGAAGAAGGCTACTT
TGGTGTCTATTTTCTCTTCCATAAAAAAAGCCTGACTCCACTTCCCGCGTTTACTGATTACTAGCGAAGC
TGCGGGTGCATTTTTTCAAGATAAAGGCATCCCCGATTATATTCTATACCGATGTGGATTGCGCATACTT
TGTGAACAGAAAGTGATAGCGTTGATGATTCTTCATTGGTCAGAAAATTATGAACGGTTTCTTCTATTTT
GTCTCTATATACTACGTATAGGAAATGTTTACATTTTCGTATTGTTTTCGATTCACTCTATGAATAGTTC
TTACTACAATTTTTTTGTCTAAAGAGTAATACTAGAGATAAACATAAAAAATGTAGAGGTCGAGTTTAGA
TGCAAGTTCAAGGAGCGAAAGGTGGATGGGTAGGTTATATAGGGATATAGCACAGAGATATATAGCAAAG
AGATACTTTTGAGCAATGTTTGTGGAAGCGGTATTCGCAATATTTTAGTAGCTCGTTACAGTCCGGTGCG
TTTTTGGTTTTTTGAAAGTGCGTCTTCAGAGCGCTTTTGGTTTTCAAAAGCGCTCTGAAGTTCCTATACT
TTTTAGAGAATAGGAACTTCGGAATAGGAACTTCAAAGCGTTTCCGAAAA
