>Addgene plasmid #64529 | pRG226 | addgene partial sequence | sequence record 110984 | M13pUC-Rev 5'-AGCGGATAACAATTTCACACAGG-3'
TGACCATGATTACGCCAAGCTCGAAATTAACCCTCACTAAAGGGAACAAAAGCTGGGTACAAGTGACAAT
ATATATATATATATATAATAACGACATCGTTATCTGTAAATACGGCCGAAGCTGGGTACCGGGCCCCCCC
TCGAGGTCGACGGTATCGATAAGCTTGATATCGAATTCCTGCAGCCCGGGGGATCCACTAGTTCTAGAGC
CACCGCGGTGGAGCTCCAATTCGCCCTATAGGCGGCCGCGAAAAGAAATATAGTCTTCAAGGTTATATTA
TACAGGTTTATATATTATTCTGTTTCTCCAATTCGCCCTATAGTGAGTCGTATTACAATTCACTGGCCGT
CGTTTTACAACGTCGTGACTGGGAAAACCCTGGCGTTACCCAACTTAATCGCCTTGCAGCACATCCGATC
GCTTTTCATTCATCTTTTTTTTTTTTGTTCTTTTTTTTGATTCCGGTTTCTTTGAAATTTTTTTGATTCG
GTAATCTCCGAGCAGAAGGAAGAACGAAGGAAGGAGCACAGACTTAGATTGGTATATATACGCATAGGTG
GTGTTGAAGAAACATGAAATTGCCCAGTATTCTTAACCCAACTGCACAGAACAAAAACGTGCAGGAAACG
AAGATAAATCATGTCGAAAGCTACATATAAGGAACGTGCTGCTACTCATCCTAGTCCTGTTGCTGCCAAG
CTATTTAATATCATGCACGAAAAGCAAACAAACTTGTGTGCTTCATTGGATGTTCGTACCACCAAGGAAT
TACTGGAGTTAGTTGAAGCATTAGGTCCCAAAATTTGTTTACTAAAAACACATGTGGATCTCTTGACTGA
TTTTTCCATGGAGGGCACAGTTAAGCCGCTAAAGGCATTATCCGCCAAGTACAATTTTTTACTCTTCGAA
GACAGAAAATTTGCTGACATTGGTAATACAGTCAAATTGCAGTACTCTGCGTGTGTATACAGAATAGCAG
AATGGGCAGACATTACGAATGCACACGGTGTGGTGGGCCCAGGTATTGTTAGCGGTTTGAAGCAGGCGGC
GGAAGAAGTAACAAAGGAACCTAGAGGCCTTT
